>Addgene plasmid #136637 | pCB6-Occludin | addgene full sequence | sequence record 271716 | Addgene NGS Result
GACATTGATTATTGACTAGTTATTAATAGTAATCAATTACGGGGTCATTAGTTCATAGCCCATATATGGA
GTTCCGCGTTACATAACTTACGGTAAATGGCCCGCCTGGCTGACCGCCCAACGACCCCCGCCCATTGACG
TCAATAATGACGTATGTTCCCATAGTAACGCCAATAGGGACTTTCCATTGACGTCAATGGGTGGAGTATT
TACGGTAAACTGCCCACTTGGCAGTACATCAAGTGTATCATATGCCAAGTCCGCCCCCTATTGACGTCAA
TGACGGTAAATGGCCCGCCTGGCATTATGCCCAGTACATGACCTTACGGGACTTTCCTACTTGGCAGTAC
ATCTACGTATTAGTCATCGCTATTACCATGGTGATGCGGTTTTGGCAGTACACCAATGGGCGTGGATAGC
GGTTTGACTCACGGGGATTTCCAAGTCTCCACCCCATTGACGTCAATGGGAGTTTGTTTTGGCACCAAAA
TCAACGGGACTTTCCAAAATGTCGTAATAACCCCGCCCCGTTGACGCAAATGGGCGGTAGGCGTGTACGG
TGGGAGGTCTATATAAGCAGAGCTCGTTTAGTGAACCGTCAGAATTAATTCAGATCGGAATTCCGATCTG
GTACCGGGCCCCCCCTCGAGCGGCCGCCAGTGTGATGGATATCTGCAGAATTCGGCTTGCCACCATGTTC
AGCAAGAAGTCCTACGACGGCCCCCCCGCGGGGTACGGCCCCCCCACGGGGTACGGCGCCCCCACGGCTG
ATTACGGCTACGGGTCTCCGCCGCCGGGCTCCTACTACGTGGACGACGCTCCGCAGCTCTTCTACAAGTG
GACGTCGCCGCCCGGCGCGGTGCGGGGGCTGCAGGCGGGGGTCCTCGTGCTGTGCATCGCCATCTTCGCC
TGCGTCGCTTCCACGCTCGCCTGGGATTACGGCTACGGCCTGGGGGGGGCGTACGGCACCGGGCTGGGGG
GGTTCTACGGCTCCAACTACTACGGCAGCGGGCTGAGCTACAGCTACGGCTACGGGGGCTACTACGGAGG
GGTGAACCAGCGCACGGCCAACGGCTTCATGATCGCCATGGCCGTGCTGTGCTTCCTGGCCCAGCTGGGG
CTGCTGGTGGCCGCGCTCAGCAAATCCGGGGCCACGCGCTCGCGGCGCTTCTACCTGGCCGTGCTGGTGC
TGAGCGCCGTGCTGGCCTTCGTCATGCTCATCGCCTCCATCGTCTACATCATGGGCGTCAACCCGCAGGC
GCAGATGTCCAGCGGTTACTACTACAGCCCCTTGTTGGCCATGTGCAGCCAGGCCTACGGCAGCACCTAC
CTCAACCAGTACATCTACCACTACTGCACCGTGGACCCCCAGGAGGCTGTGGCTGCTGTCTGTGGGTTCC
TCATCGTCATCCTGCTCTGCCTCATCTGCTTCTTCGCCCAGAAGACGCGCAGTAAGATCTGGCGCTACGG
CAAAGCCAACATCTACTGGGACCGCGCGCCCGTGGTGCAGGAGGGGCCTGACGTGGAGGAGTGGGTGAAG
AACGTGGCGGATGGGGCCAGCGTGCAGGACGAGACGGCCACGCTTGCCTACTCGGAGAAGCCCACCAGCC
CTGTCGCCGCCCCCCCCTACAGCTACGTGCCCCCCCCCAGCGCTGGGTACTACCCCTCGGGCACCTACAG
CAGCCGGGGCGACCAGCCGGACCGGGCCCTCAGTGCCAGCCCTGTGCATGGGGAGGAGGAGGAGGAGAAG
GGGAAGGATCAGCCCAGCAGACCGCCCGCCCGCCGGGGCCGCCGCCGCCGCCGTAACCCCGAGTTGGATG
AGTCCCAGTATGAGACCGACTACACCACGGCCGTGGAGTCCAGTGATGAGCGGGACCAGGAGCAGTGGGC
CAGTCTGTACCCCCCCATCACGTCGGACGGCGCCCGCCAGCGCTACAAGCAGGAGTTCGACACCGACCTG
AAGCGCTACAAGCAGCTCTGTGCTGAGATGGACAGCATCAACGACCGCCTCAATCAGCTCAGCCGACGGC
TCGACAGCATCACCGAGGACAGCCCTCAATACCAGGATGTGGCAGAGGAGTACAATCAGCTCAAAGACCT
GAAGCGGAGCCCAGACTACCAAAGCAAGAAGCAGGAGAGCAAAGTGCTGCGCAACAAGCTCTTCCACATC
AAGCGCATGGTGAGCGCCTACGACAAGGTGCGGGGGTAAAAGCCGAATTCTGCAGATATCCATCACACTG
GCGGCCGCTCGAGCATGCATCTAGAGGATCCCGGGTGGCATCCCTGTGACCCCTCCCCAGTGCCTCTCCT
GGCCCTGGAAGTTGCCACTCCAGTGCCCACCAGCCTTGTCCTAATAAAATTAAGTTGCATCATTTTGTCT
GACTAGGTGTCCTTCTATAATATTATGGGGTGGAGGGGGGTGGTATGGAGCAAGGGGCAAGTTGGGAAGA
CAACCTGTAGGGCCTGCGGGGTCTATTGGGAACCAAGCTGGAGTGCAGTGGCACAATCTTGGCTCACTGC
AATCTCCGCCTCCTGGGTTCAAGCGATTCTCCTGCCTCAGCCTCCCGAGTTGTTGGGATTCCAGGCATGC
ATGACCAGGCTCAGCTAATTTTTGTTTTTTTGGTAGAGACGGGGTTTCACCATATTGGCCAGGCTGGTCT
CCAACTCCTAATCTCAGGTGATCTACCCACCTTGGCCTCCCAAATTGCTGGGATTACAGGCGTGAACCAC
TGCTCCCTTCCCTGTCCTTCTGATTTTAAAATAACTATACCAGCAGGAGGACGTCCAGACACAGCATAGG
CTACCTGGCCATGCCCAACCGGTGGGACATTTGAGTTGCTTGCTTGGCACTGTCCTCTCATGCGTTGGGT
CCACTCAGTAGATGCCTGTTGAATTGGGTACGCGGCCAGCTTGGCTGTGGAATGTGTGTCAGTTAGGGTG
TGGAAAGTCCCCAGGCTCCCCAGCAGGCAGAAGTATGCAAAGCATGCATCTCAATTAGTCAGCAACCAGG
TGTGGAAAGTCCCCAGGCTCCCCAGCAGGCAGAAGTATGCAAAGCATGCATCTCAATTAGTCAGCAACCA
TAGTCCCGCCCCTAACTCCGCCCATCCCGCCCCTAACTCCGCCCAGTTCCGCCCATTCTCCGCCCCATGG
CTGACTAATTTTTTTTATTTATGCAGAGGCCGAGGCCGCCTCGGCCTCTGAGCTATTCCAGAAGTAGTGA
GGAGGCTTTTTTGGAGGAATTGATCAGCTTGGGATCTGATCAAGAGACAGGATGAGGATCGTTTCGCATG
ATTGAACAAGATGGATTGCACGCAGGTTCTCCGGCCGCTTGGGTGGAGAGGCTATTCGGCTATGACTGGG
CACAACAGACAATCGGCTGCTCTGATGCCGCCGTGTTCCGGCTGTCAGCGCAGGGGCGCCCGGTTCTTTT
TGTCAAGACCGACCTGTCCGGTGCCCTGAATGAACTGCAGGACGAGGCAGCGCGGCTATCGTGGCTGGCC
ACGACGGGCGTTCCTTGCGCAGCTGTGCTCGACGTTGTCACTGAAGCGGGAAGGGACTGGCTGCTATTGG
GCGAAGTGCCGGGGCAGGATCTCCTGTCATCTCACCTTGCTCCTGCCGAGAAAGTATCCATCATGGCTGA
TGCAATGCGGCGGCTGCATACGCTTGATCCGGCTACCTGCCCATTCGACCACCAAGCGAAACATCGCATC
GAGCGAGCACGTACTCGGATGGAAGCCGGTCTTGTCGATCAGGATGATCTGGACGAAGAGCATCAGGGGC
TCGCGCCAGCCGAACTGTTCGCCAGGCTCAAGGCGCGCATGCCCGACGGCGAGGATCTCGTCGTGACCCA
TGGCGATGCCTGCTTGCCGAATATCATGGTGGAAAATGGCCGCTTTTCTGGATTCATCGACTGTGGCCGG
CTGGGTGTGGCGGACCGCTATCAGGACATAGCGTTGGCTACCCGTGATATTGCTGAAGAGCTTGGCGGCG
AATGGGCTGACCGCTTCCTCGTGCTTTACGGTATCGCCGCTCCCGATTCGCAGCGCATCGCCTTCTATCG
CCTTCTTGACGAGTTCTTCTGAGCGGGACTCTGGGGTTCGAAATGACCGACCAAGCGACGCCCAACCTGC
CATCACGAGATTTCGATTCCACCGCCGCCTTCTATGAAAGGTTGGGCTTCGGAATCGTTTTCCGGGACGC
CGGCTGGATGATCCTCCAGCGCGGGGATCTCATGCTGGAGTTCTTCGCCCACCCCGGGCTCGATCCCCTC
GCGAGTTGGTTCAGCTGCTGCCTGAGGCTGGACGACCTCGCGGAGTTCTACCGGCAGTGCAAATCCGTCG
GCATCCAGGAAACCAGCAGCGGCTATCCGCGCATCCATGCCCCCGAACTGCAGGAGTGGGGAGGCACGAT
GGCCGCTTTGGTCGACCCGGACGGGACGCTCCTGCGCCTGATACAGAACGAATTGCTTGCAGGCATCTCA
TGAGTGTGTCTTCCCGTTTTCCGCCTGAGGTCACTGCGTGGATGGAGCGCTGGCGCCTGCTGCGCGACGG
CGAGCTGCTCACCACCCACTCGCCAAGCTGGAACCGTAAAAAGGCCGCGTTGCTGGCGTTTTTCCATAGG
CTCCGCCGATCATAATCAGCCATACCACATTTGTAGAGGTTTTACTTGCTTTAAAAAACCTCCCACACCT
CCCCCTGAACCTGAAACATAAAATGAATGCAATTGTTGTTGTTAACTTGTTTATTGCAGCTTATAATGGT
TACAAATAAAGCAATAGCATCACAAATTTCACAAATAAAGCATTTTTTTCACTGCATTCTAGTTGTGGTT
TGTCCAAACTCATCAATGTATCTTATCATGTCTGGATCAATTCCCTATAGTGAGTCGTATTAAATTCGTA
ATCATGTCATAGCTGTTTCCTGTGTGAAATTGTTATCCGCTCACAATTCCACACAACATACGAGCCGGAA
GCATAAAGTGTAAAGCCTGGGGTGCCTAATGAGTGAGCTAACTCACATTAATTGCGTTGCGCTCACTGCC
CGCTTTCCAGTCGGGAAACCTGTCGTGCCAGCTGCATTAATGAATCGGCCAACGCGCGGGGAGAGGCGGT
TTGCGTATTGGGCGCTCTTCCGCTTCCTCGCTCACTGACTCGCTGCGCTCGGTCGTTCGGCTGCGGCGAG
CGGTATCAGCTCACTCAAAGGCGGTAATACGGTTATCCACAGAATCAGGGGATAACGCAGGAAAGAACAT
GTGAGCAAAAGGCCAGCAAAAGGCCAGGAACCGTAAAAAGGCCGCGTTGCTGGCGTTTTTCCATAGGCTC
CGCCCCCCTGACGAGCATCACAAAAATCGACGCTCAAGTCAGAGGTGGCGAAACCCGACAGGACTATAAA
GATACCAGGCGTTTCCCCCTGGAAGCTCCCTCGTGCGCTCTCCTGTTCCGACCCTGCCGCTTACCGGATA
CCTGTCCGCCTTTCTCCCTTCGGGAAGCGTGGCGCTTTCTCATAGCTCACGCTGTAGGTATCTCAGTTCG
GTGTAGGTCGTTCGCTCCAAGCTGGGCTGTGTGCACGAACCCCCCGTTCAGCCCGACCGCTGCGCCTTAT
CCGGTAACTATCGTCTTGAGTCCAACCCGGTAAGACACGACTTATCGCCACTGGCAGCAGCCACTGGTAA
CAGGATTAGCAGAGCGAGGTATGTAGGCGGTGCTACAGAGTTCTTGAAGTGGTGGCCTAACTACGGCTAC
ACTAGAAGAACAGTATTTGGTATCTGCGCTCTGCTGAAGCCAGTTACCTTCGGAAAAAGAGTTGGTAGCT
CTTGATCCGGCAAACAAACCACCGCTGGTAGCGGTGGTTTTTTTGTTTGCAAGCAGCAGATTACGCGCAG
AAAAAAAGGATCTCAAGAAGATCCTTTGATCTTTTCTACGGGGTCTGACGCTCAGTGGAACGAAAACTCA
CGTTAAGGGATTTTGGTCATGAGATTATCAAAAAGGATCTTCACCTAGATCCTTTTAAATTAAAAATGAA
GTTTTAAATCAATCTAAAGTATATATGAGTAAACTTGGTCTGACAGTTACCAATGCTTAATCAGTGAGGC
ACCTATCTCAGCGATCTGTCTATTTCGTTCATCCATAGTTGCCTGACTCCCCGTCGTGTAGATAACTACG
ATACGGGAGGGCTTACCATCTGGCCCCAGTGCTGCAATGATACCGCGAGACCCACGCTCACCGGCTCCAG
ATTTATCAGCAATAAACCAGCCAGCCGGAAGGGCCGAGCGCAGAAGTGGTCCTGCAACTTTATCCGCCTC
CATCCAGTCTATTAATTGTTGCCGGGAAGCTAGAGTAAGTAGTTCGCCAGTTAATAGTTTGCGCAACGTT
GTTGCCATTGCTACAGGCATCGTGGTGTCACGCTCGTCGTTTGGTATGGCTTCATTCAGCTCCGGTTCCC
AACGATCAAGGCGAGTTACATGATCCCCCATGTTGTGCAAAAAAGCGGTTAGCTCCTTCGGTCCTCCGAT
CGTTGTCAGAAGTAAGTTGGCCGCAGTGTTATCACTCATGGTTATGGCAGCACTGCATAATTCTCTTACT
GTCATGCCATCCGTAAGATGCTTTTCTGTGACTGGTGAGTACTCAACCAAGTCATTCTGAGAATAGTGTA
TGCGGCGACCGAGTTGCTCTTGCCCGGCGTCAATACGGGATAATACCGCGCCACATAGCAGAACTTTAAA
AGTGCTCATCATTGGAAAACGTTCTTCGGGGCGAAAACTCTCAAGGATCTTACCGCTGTTGAGATCCAGT
TCGATGTAACCCACTCGTGCACCCAACTGATCTTCAGCATCTTTTACTTTCACCAGCGTTTCTGGGTGAG
CAAAAACAGGAAGGCAAAATGCCGCAAAAAAGGGAATAAGGGCGACACGGAAATGTTGAATACTCATACT
CTTCCTTTTTCAATATTATTGAAGCATTTATCAGGGTTATTGTCTCATGAGCGGATACATATTTGAATGT
ATTTAGAAAAATAAACAAATAGGGGTTCCGCGCACATTTCCCCGAAAAGTGCCACCTG
[124 nt withheld, positions 7059-7182]
C
[91 nt withheld, positions 7184-7274]
A
[49 nt withheld, positions 7276-7324]
CCTTTGACGTTGGAGTCCACGTTCTTT
[37 nt withheld, positions 7352-7388]
ACCCTATCTCGGTCTATTCTTTTGATTTATAAGGGATTTTGCCGATTTCGGCCTATTGGTTAAAAAATGA
GCTGATTTAACAAAAATTTAACGCGAATTTTAACAAAATATTAACGCTTACAATTTCCATTCGCCATTCA
GGCTGCGCAACTGTTGGGAAGGGCGATCGGTGCGGGCCTCTTCGCTATTACGCCAGCTGGCGAAAGGGGG
ATGTGCTGCAAGGCGATTAAGTTGGGTAACGCCAGGGTTTTCCCAGTCACGACGTTGTAAAACGACGGCC
AGTGCCAAGCTGATCTATACATTGAATCAATATTGGCAATTAGCCATATTAGTCATTGGTTATATAGCAT
AAATCAATATTGGCTATTGGCCATTGCATACGTTGTATCTATATCATAATATGTACATTTATATTGGCTC
ATGTCCAATATGACCGCCATGTT
Features (pLannotate 1.2.2; 22 found; start..end, strand, type, name):
      1..380     +  enhancer       CMV enhancer: human cytomegalovirus immediate early enhancer
    382..581     +  promoter       CMV promoter: human cytomegalovirus (CMV) immediate early promoter
    630..650     -  misc_feature   MCS (fragment): pBluescript multiple cloning site
    695..2206    +  CDS            OCLN: OCLN_CHICK - Experimental evidence at protein level: Swiss-Prot protein existence level 1. May play a role in the formation and regulation of the tight junction (TJ) paracellular permeability barrier. Interacts with ZO-1. From Gallus gallus (Chicken).
   2273..2895    +  polyA_signal   hGH poly(A) signal: human growth hormone polyadenylation signal
   2937..3234    +  promoter       SV40 promoter: SV40 enhancer and early promoter
   3288..4079    +  CDS            neo: KKA2_KLEPN - Also known as kan, nptII. Experimental evidence at protein level: Swiss-Prot protein existence level 1. Resistance to kanamycin, neomycin, paromomycin, ribostamycin, butirosin and gentamicin B. From Klebsiella pneumoniae.
   4103..4480    +  CDS            ble: BLE_KLEPN - Experimental evidence at protein level: Swiss-Prot protein existence level 1. Binding protein with a strong affinity to the bleomycin family of antibiotics. Binds to CL990; an antimitotic-antibiotic compound. From Klebsiella pneumoniae.
   4522..4581    +  CDS            str (fragment): STR_KLEPN - Protein inferred from homology: Swiss-Prot protein existence level 3. The aminoglycoside phosphotransferases achieve inactivation of their antibiotic substrates by phosphorylation. From Klebsiella pneumoniae.
   4604..4627    -  rep_origin     CloDF13 ori (fragment): Plasmids containing the CloDF13 (CDF) origin of replication can be propagated in E. coli cells that contain additional plasmids with compatible origins.
   4628..4711    +  CDS            large T antigen (fragment): large T antigen from SV40 (simian virus 40)
   4734..4868    +  polyA_signal   SV40 poly(A) signal: SV40 polyadenylation signal
   4874..4892    -  promoter       T7 promoter: promoter for bacteriophage T7 RNA polymerase
   4930..4946    -  protein_bind   lac operator: The lac repressor binds to the lac operator to inhibit transcription in E. coli. This inhibition can be relieved by adding lactose or isopropyl-β-D-thiogalactopyranoside (IPTG). lac repressor encoded by lacI
   4954..4984    -  promoter       lac promoter: promoter for the E. coli lac operon
   4999..5020    -  protein_bind   CAP binding site: CAP binding activates transcription in the presence of cAMP. E. coli catabolite activator protein
   5033..5125    -  CDS            lacI (fragment): lac repressor; lacI; The lac repressor binds to the lac operator to inhibit transcription in E. coli. This inhibition can be relieved by adding lactose or isopropyl-β-D-thiogalactopyranoside (IPTG).
   5308..5896    -  rep_origin     ori: high-copy-number ColE1/pMB1/pBR322/pUC origin of replication
   6067..6927    -  CDS            AmpR: β-lactamase; bla; confers resistance to ampicillin, carbenicillin, and related antibiotics
   6928..7032    -  promoter       AmpR promoter: bla
   7059..7487    +  rep_origin     f1 ori (sequence partly withheld): f1 bacteriophage origin of replication; arrow indicates direction of (+) strand synthesis
   7518..7672    -  CDS            lacZα (fragment): LacZα fragment of β-galactosidase; lacZ fragment
