[The description below was written by a language model from this plasmid's Addgene catalogue record and pLannotate feature annotations shown in this document.]
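Description:
pCB6-Occludin is a mammalian expression plasmid built on the pCB6 backbone that carries the chicken (Gallus gallus) occludin (OCLN) coding sequence. The sequenced record is 7,831 nt. The insert was placed into the vector as an EcoRI fragment, with both sites retained. It sits downstream of the human cytomegalovirus immediate-early enhancer and promoter and upstream of a human growth hormone polyadenylation signal, an arrangement that drives strong constitutive transcription in a wide range of mammalian cells. No epitope tag or reporter fusion is annotated on the occludin open reading frame. A short remnant of a pBluescript polylinker lies between the promoter and the coding sequence.

A second mammalian cassette follows the expression unit. In it, the SV40 enhancer/early promoter drives the Tn5-derived neo gene, terminated by an SV40 polyadenylation signal, which permits G418 selection of stably transfected cell lines. The adjacent ble gene and a fragment of str appear to be carried along from the same transposon region rather than serving as designed features. In E. coli the plasmid is maintained through a ColE1/pMB1-type origin and selected with ampicillin via β-lactamase. The annotation labels this origin high-copy, whereas the catalogue entry lists the plasmid as low copy. An f1 origin allows single-stranded DNA production, and the lac promoter/operator, lacZα, lacI and T7 promoter pieces are cloning-vector remnants.

Occludin is a tight junction membrane protein that interacts with ZO-1. According to the record, the plasmid is intended for expressing it in mammalian cells, and the associated work concerns paracellular permeability, transepithelial electrical resistance and the apical-basolateral diffusion barrier in epithelia.
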