Addgene plasmid #136637: pCB6-Occludin
Purpose: Expression of Occludin in mammalian cells
Depositing lab: Maria Balda & Karl Matter. Depositing organization: University of Geneva. Publication: Functional dissociation of paracellular permeability and transepithelial electrical resistance and disruption of the apical-basolateral intramembrane diffusion barrier by expression of a mutant tight junction membrane protein. Balda MS, Whitney JA, Flores C, Gonzalez S, Cereijido M, Matter K. J Cell Biol. 1996 Aug;134(4):1031-49. doi: 10.1083/jcb.134.4.1031. PubMed 8769425.
Backbone
  Vector backbone: pCB6
  Vector type: Mammalian Expression
Growth in bacteria
  Bacterial resistance: Ampicillin, 100 μg/mL
  Growth temperature: 37°C
  Growth strain: DH5alpha
  Copy number: Low Copy
Gene/Insert
  Gene/Insert name: Occludin
  Species: G. gallus (chicken)
  Entrez Gene: OCLN
  Cloning method: Restriction Enzyme; 5′ cloning site EcoRI (not destroyed); 3′ cloning site EcoRI (not destroyed)
  Sequencing primers: 5′ CMV-F
Terms and licenses: Academic/Nonprofit Terms; Industry Terms: Not Available to Industry
How to cite: pCB6-Occludin was a gift from Maria Balda & Karl Matter (Addgene plasmid # 136637 ; http://n2t.net/addgene:136637 ; RRID:Addgene_136637)
