>Addgene plasmid #136637 | pCB6-Occludin | depositor partial sequence | sequence record 263788 | Insert Sequence
ATGTTCAGCAAGAAGTCCTACGACGGCCCCCCCGCGGGGTACGGCCCCCCCACGGGGTACGGCGCCCCCA
CGGCTGATTACGGCTACGGGTCTCCGCCGCCGGGCTCCTACTACGTGGACGACGCTCCGCAGCTCTTCTA
CAAGTGGACGTCGCCGCCCGGCGCGGTGCGGGGGCTGCAGGCGGGGGTCCTCGTGCTGTGCATCGCCATC
TTCGCCTGCGTCGCTTCCACGCTCGCCTGGGATTACGGCTACGGCCTGGGGGGGGCGTACGGCACCGGGC
TGGGGGGGTTCTACGGCTCCAACTACTACGGCAGCGGGCTGAGCTACAGCTACGGCTACGGGGGCTACTA
CGGAGGGGTGAACCAGCGCACGGCCAACGGCTTCATGATCGCCATGGCCGTGCTGTGCTTCCTGGCCCAG
CTGGGGCTGCTGGTGGCGGCGCTCAGCAAATCCGGGGCCACGCGCTCGCGGCGCTTCTACCTGGCCGTGC
TGGTGCTGAGCGCCGTGCTGGCCTTCGTCATGCTCATCGCCTCCATCGTCTACATCATGGGCGTCAACCC
GCAGGCGCAGATGTCCAGCGGTTACTACTACAGCCCCTTGTTGGCCATGTGCAGCCAGGCCTACGGCAGC
ACCTACCTCAACCAGTACATCTACCACTACTGCACCGTGGACCCCCAGGAGGCTGTGGCTGCTGTCTGTG
GGTTCCTCATCGTCATCCTGCTCTGCCTCATCTGCTTCTTCGCCCAGAAGACGCGCAGTAAGATCTGGCG
CTACGGCAAAGCCAACATCTACTGGGACCGCGCGCCCGTGGTGCAGGAGGGGCCTGACGTGGAGGAGTGG
GTGAAGAACGTGGCGGATGGGGCCAGCGTGCAGGACGAGACGGCCACGCTTGCCTACTCGGAGAAGCCCA
CCAGCCCTGTCGCCGCCCCCCCCTACAGCTACGTGCCCCCCCCCAGCGCTGGGTACTACCCCTCGGGCAC
CTACAGCAGCCGGGGCGACCAGCCGGACCGGGCCCTCAGTGCCAGCCCTGTGCATGGGGAGGAGGAGGAG
GAGAAGGGGAAGGATCAGCCCAGCAGACCGCCCGCCCGCCGGGGCCGCCGCCGCCGCCGTAACCCCGAGT
TGGATGAGTCCCAGTATGAGACCGACTACACCACGGCCGTGGAGTCCAGTGATGAGCGGGACCAGGAGCA
GTGGGCCAGTCTGTACCCCCCCATCACGTCGGACGGCGCCCGCCAGCGCTACAAGCAGGAGTTCGACACC
GACCTGAAGCGCTACAAGCAGCTCTGTGCTGAGATGGACAGCATCAACGACCGCCTCAATCAGCTCAGCC
GACGGCTCGACAGCATCACCGAGGACAGCCCTCAATACCAGGATGTGGCAGAGGAGTACAATCAGCTCAA
AGACCTGAAGCGGAGCCCAGACTACCAAAGCAAGAAGCAGGAGAGCAAAGTGCTGCGCAACAAGCTCTTC
CACATCAAGCGCATGGTGAGCGCCTACGACAAGGTGCGGGGGTAA
